Addgene plasmid #160352: pAG361-lyn11-greenFAST
Purpose: Expresses Lyn11-greenFAST in mammalian cells
Depositing lab: Arnaud Gautier. Depositing organization: Sorbonne Université. Publication: Orthogonal fluorescent chemogenetic reporters for multicolor imaging. Tebo AG, Moeyaert B, Thauvin M, Carlon-Andres I, Boken D, Volovitch M, Padilla-Parra S, Dedecker P, Vriz S, Gautier A. Nat Chem Biol. 2020 Aug 10. pii: 10.1038/s41589-020-0611-0. doi: 10.1038/s41589-020-0611-0. PubMed 32778846.
Backbone
  Vector backbone: pIRES
  Vector type: Mammalian Expression
  Selectable markers: Neomycin (select with G418)
Growth in bacteria
  Bacterial resistance: Kanamycin, 50 μg/mL
  Growth temperature: 37°C
  Growth strain: DH5alpha
  Copy number: High Copy
Gene/Insert
  Gene/Insert name: lyn11-greenFAST
  Species: Synthetic
Terms and licenses: Academic/Nonprofit Terms; Industry Terms: Not Available to Industry
How to cite: pAG361-lyn11-greenFAST was a gift from Arnaud Gautier (Addgene plasmid # 160352 ; http://n2t.net/addgene:160352 ; RRID:Addgene_160352)
