[The description below was written by a language model from this plasmid's Addgene catalogue record and pLannotate feature annotations shown in this document.]
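Description:
pAG361-lyn11-greenFAST is a 4.4 kb mammalian expression plasmid that drives production of a synthetic Lyn11-greenFAST fusion protein. The catalogue lists pIRES as the backbone, although the annotated sequence shows no IRES element. In bacteria it replicates from a high-copy ColE1/pUC-type origin, and it also carries an f1 phage origin. A single NeoR/KanR gene (Tn5 aminoglycoside phosphotransferase) sits behind tandem bacterial (AmpR-type) and SV40 early promoters and ends in an HSV TK polyadenylation signal. This arrangement gives kanamycin resistance in E. coli and G418 resistance in transfected mammalian cells. Short matches to ble, bGH poly(A) and SV40 large T antigen appear to be only annotation fragments of backbone sequence.

The expression cassette consists of the human CMV immediate-early enhancer and promoter, a remnant of a multiple cloning site, the open reading frame, and an SV40 poly(A) signal. The annotation tool labels the main coding region as Y-FAST, the small fluorogen-activating tag engineered from photoactive yellow protein. This fits greenFAST being a variant of that tag, and a partial Myc epitope tag match follows it. The Lyn11 portion is not annotated separately and presumably lies in the short stretch between the cloning site and the FAST coding sequence. Lyn11 is generally known as the N-terminal acylation motif of Lyn kinase that anchors fusion proteins to the plasma membrane. FAST-type tags are dark on their own and fluoresce only when they bind a cell-permeant fluorogen. The construct therefore serves as a membrane-targeted chemogenetic reporter, and the associated publication places it within a set of orthogonal reporters for multicolour imaging in mammalian cells.
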