Features (pLannotate 1.2.2; 16 found; start..end, strand, type, name):
      1..304     +  enhancer       CMV enhancer: human cytomegalovirus immediate early enhancer
    305..508     +  promoter       CMV promoter: human cytomegalovirus (CMV) immediate early promoter
    531..554     +  misc_feature   MCS (fragment): multiple cloning site
    603..977     +  CDS            Y-FAST: small protein tag, derived from photoactive yellow protein, that allows in vivo fluorescent labeling by addition of a cell-permeant fluorogen (Plamont et al., 2016)
    987..1013    +  CDS            Myc (fragment): Myc (human c-Myc proto-oncogene) epitope tag
   1035..1118    +  CDS            large T antigen (fragment): large T antigen from SV40 (simian virus 40)
   1141..1262    +  polyA_signal   SV40 poly(A) signal: SV40 polyadenylation signal
   1296..1724    -  rep_origin     f1 ori (sequence partly withheld): f1 bacteriophage origin of replication; arrow indicates direction of (+) strand synthesis
   1751..1855    +  promoter       AmpR promoter: bla
   1857..2214    +  promoter       SV40 promoter: SV40 enhancer and early promoter
   2249..3043    +  CDS            NeoR/KanR: aminoglycoside phosphotransferase from Tn5; aph(3')-II (or nptII); confers resistance to neomycin, kanamycin, and G418 (Geneticin®)
   3064..3216    +  CDS            ble (fragment): BLE_KLEPN - Experimental evidence at protein level: Swiss-Prot protein existence level 1. Binding protein with a strong affinity to the bleomycin family of antibiotics. Binds to CL990; an antimitotic-antibiotic compound. From Klebsiella pneumoniae.
   3275..3322    +  polyA_signal   HSV TK poly(A) signal: herpes simplex virus thymidine kinase polyadenylation signal (Cole and Stacy, 1985)
   3413..3429    -  polyA_signal   bGH poly(A) signal (fragment): bovine growth hormone polyadenylation signal
   3651..4239    +  rep_origin     ori: high-copy-number ColE1/pMB1/pBR322/pUC origin of replication
   4354..4413    +  enhancer       CMV enhancer (fragment): human cytomegalovirus immediate early enhancer
>Addgene plasmid #160352 | pAG361-lyn11-greenFAST | addgene full sequence | sequence record 315338 | Addgene NGS Result
CGTTACATAACTTACGGTAAATGGCCCGCCTGGCTGACCGCCCAACGACCCCCGCCCATTGACGTCAATA
ATGACGTATGTTCCCATAGTAACGCCAATAGGGACTTTCCATTGACGTCAATGGGTGGAGTATTTACGGT
AAACTGCCCACTTGGCAGTACATCAAGTGTATCATATGCCAAGTACGCCCCCTATTGACGTCAATGACGG
TAAATGGCCCGCCTGGCATTATGCCCAGTACATGACCTTATGGGACTTTCCTACTTGGCAGTACATCTAC
GTATTAGTCATCGCTATTACCATGGTGATGCGGTTTTGGCAGTACATCAATGGGCGTGGATAGCGGTTTG
ACTCACGGGGATTTCCAAGTCTCCACCCCATTGACGTCAATGGGAGTTTGTTTTGGCACCAAAATCAACG
GGACTTTCCAAAATGTCGTAACAACTCCGCCCCATTGACGCAAATGGGCGGTAGGCGTGTACGGTGGGAG
GTCTATATAAGCAGAGCTGGTTTAGTGAACCGTCAGATCCGCTAGCGCTACCGGACTCAGATCTATGGGC
TGCATCAAGTCCAAGGGCAAGGACTCCGCCGGCGGCGGCTCCATGGAGCATGTTGCCTTTGGCAGTGAGG
ACATCGAGAACACTCTGGCCAAAATGGACGACGAACAACTGGATGGGTTGGCCTTTGGCGCAATTCAGCT
CGATGGTGACGGGAATATCCTGCAGTACAATGCTGCTGAAGGAGACATCACAGGCAGAGATCCCAAACAG
GTGATTGGGAAGAACTTCTTCAAGGATGTTGCAACTGGAACGGATTCTCCCGAGTTTTACCGCAAATTCA
AGGAAGGCGTAGCGTCAGGGAATCTGAACACCATGTTCGAATGGATGATACCGACAAGCAGGGGACCAAC
CAAGGTCAAGGTGCACATGAAGAAAGCCCTTTCCGGTGACAGCTATTGGGTCTTTGTGAAACGGGTGGGA
TCCGAACAAAAGCTTATTTCTGAAGAGGACTTGTAATAGGCGGCCGCGACTCTAGATCATAATCAGCCAT
ACCACATTTGTAGAGGTTTTACTTGCTTTAAAAAACCTCCCACACCTCCCCCTGAACCTGAAACATAAAA
TGAATGCAATTGTTGTTGTTAACTTGTTTATTGCAGCTTATAATGGTTACAAATAAAGCAATAGCATCAC
AAATTTCACAAATAAAGCATTTTTTTCACTGCATTCTAGTTGTGGTTTGTCCAAACTCATCAATGTATCT
TAAGGCGTAAATTGTAAGCGTTAATATTTTGTTAAAATTCGCGTTAAATTTTTGTTAAATCAGCTCATTT
TTTAACCAATAGGCCGAAATCGGCAAAATCCCTTATAAATCAAAAGAATAGACCGAGATAGGGT
[37 nt withheld, positions 1395-1431]
AAAGAACGTGGACTCCAACGTCAAAGG
[49 nt withheld, positions 1459-1507]
T
[91 nt withheld, positions 1509-1599]
G
[124 nt withheld, positions 1601-1724]
CAGGTGGCACTTTTCGGGGAAATGTGCGCGGAACCCCTATTTGTTTATTTTTCTAAATACATTCAAATAT
GTATCCGCTCATGAGACAATAACCCTGATAAATGCTTCAATAATATTGAAAAAGGAAGAGTCCTGAGGCG
GAAAGAACCAGCTGTGGAATGTGTGTCAGTTAGGGTGTGGAAAGTCCCCAGGCTCCCCAGCAGGCAGAAG
TATGCAAAGCATGCATCTCAATTAGTCAGCAACCAGGTGTGGAAAGTCCCCAGGCTCCCCAGCAGGCAGA
AGTATGCAAAGCATGCATCTCAATTAGTCAGCAACCATAGTCCCGCCCCTAACTCCGCCCATCCCGCCCC
TAACTCCGCCCAGTTCCGCCCATTCTCCGCCCCATGGCTGACTAATTTTTTTTATTTATGCAGAGGCCGA
GGCCGCCTCGGCCTCTGAGCTATTCCAGAAGTAGTGAGGAGGCTTTTTTGGAGGCCTAGGCTTTTGCAAA
GATCGATCAAGAGACAGGATGAGGATCGTTTCGCATGATTGAACAAGATGGATTGCACGCAGGTTCTCCG
GCCGCTTGGGTGGAGAGGCTATTCGGCTATGACTGGGCACAACAGACAATCGGCTGCTCTGATGCCGCCG
TGTTCCGGCTGTCAGCGCAGGGGCGCCCGGTTCTTTTTGTCAAGACCGACCTGTCCGGTGCCCTGAATGA
ACTGCAAGACGAGGCAGCGCGGCTATCGTGGCTGGCCACGACGGGCGTTCCTTGCGCAGCTGTGCTCGAC
GTTGTCACTGAAGCGGGAAGGGACTGGCTGCTATTGGGCGAAGTGCCGGGGCAGGATCTCCTGTCATCTC
ACCTTGCTCCTGCCGAGAAAGTATCCATCATGGCTGATGCAATGCGGCGGCTGCATACGCTTGATCCGGC
TACCTGCCCATTCGACCACCAAGCGAAACATCGCATCGAGCGAGCACGTACTCGGATGGAAGCCGGTCTT
GTCGATCAGGATGATCTGGACGAAGAGCATCAGGGGCTCGCGCCAGCCGAACTGTTCGCCAGGCTCAAGG
CGAGCATGCCCGACGGCGAGGATCTCGTCGTGACCCATGGCGATGCCTGCTTGCCGAATATCATGGTGGA
AAATGGCCGCTTTTCTGGATTCATCGACTGTGGCCGGCTGGGTGTGGCGGACCGCTATCAGGACATAGCG
TTGGCTACCCGTGATATTGCTGAAGAGCTTGGCGGCGAATGGGCTGACCGCTTCCTCGTGCTTTACGGTA
TCGCCGCTCCCGATTCGCAGCGCATCGCCTTCTATCGCCTTCTTGACGAGTTCTTCTGAGCGGGACTCTG
GGGTTCGAAATGACCGACCAAGCGACGCCCAACCTGCCATCACGAGATTTCGATTCCACCGCCGCCTTCT
ATGAAAGGTTGGGCTTCGGAATCGTTTTCCGGGACGCCGGCTGGATGATCCTCCAGCGCGGGGATCTCAT
GCTGGAGTTCTTCGCCCACCCTAGGGGGAGGCTAACTGAAACACGGAAGGAGACAATACCGGAAGGAACC
CGCGCTATGACGGCAATAAAAAGACAGAATAAAACGCACGGTGTTGGGTCGTTTGTTCATAAACGCGGGG
TTCGGTCCCAGGGCTGGCACTCTGTCGATACCCCACCGAGACCCCATTGGGGCCAATACGCCCGCGTTTC
TTCCTTTTCCCCACCCCACCCCCCAAGTTCGGGTGAAGGCCCAGGGCTCGCAGCCAACGTCGGGGCGGCA
GGCCCTGCCATAGCCTCAGGTTACTCATATATACTTTAGATTGATTTAAAACTTCATTTTTAATTTAAAA
GGATCTAGGTGAAGATCCTTTTTGATAATCTCATGACCAAAATCCCTTAACGTGAGTTTTCGTTCCACTG
AGCGTCAGACCCCGTAGAAAAGATCAAAGGATCTTCTTGAGATCCTTTTTTTCTGCGCGTAATCTGCTGC
TTGCAAACAAAAAAACCACCGCTACCAGCGGTGGTTTGTTTGCCGGATCAAGAGCTACCAACTCTTTTTC
CGAAGGTAACTGGCTTCAGCAGAGCGCAGATACCAAATACTGTTCTTCTAGTGTAGCCGTAGTTAGGCCA
CCACTTCAAGAACTCTGTAGCACCGCCTACATACCTCGCTCTGCTAATCCTGTTACCAGTGGCTGCTGCC
AGTGGCGATAAGTCGTGTCTTACCGGGTTGGACTCAAGACGATAGTTACCGGATAAGGCGCAGCGGTCGG
GCTGAACGGGGGGTTCGTGCACACAGCCCAGCTTGGAGCGAACGACCTACACCGAACTGAGATACCTACA
GCGTGAGCTATGAGAAAGCGCCACGCTTCCCGAAGGGAGAAAGGCGGACAGGTATCCGGTAAGCGGCAGG
GTCGGAACAGGAGAGCGCACGAGGGAGCTTCCAGGGGGAAACGCCTGGTATCTTTATAGTCCTGTCGGGT
TTCGCCACCTCTGACTTGAGCGTCGATTTTTGTGATGCTCGTCAGGGGGGCGGAGCCTATGGAAAAACGC
CAGCAACGCGGCCTTTTTACGGTTCCTGGCCTTTTGCTGGCCTTTTGCTCACATGTTCTTTCCTGCGTTA
TCCCCTGATTCTGTGGATAACCGTATTACCGCCATGCATTAGTTATTAATAGTAATCAATTACGGGGTCA
TTAGTTCATAGCCCATATATGGAGTTCCG
