>Addgene plasmid #160352 | pAG361-lyn11-greenFAST | depositor partial sequence | sequence record 310492 | greenFAST
ATGGAGCATGTTGCCTTTGGCAGTGAGGACATCGAGAACACTCTGGCCAAAATGGACGACGAACAACTGG
ATGGGTTGGCCTTTGGCGCAATTCAGCTCGATGGTGACGGGAATATCCTGCAGTACAATGCTGCTGAAGG
AGACATCACAGGCAGAGATCCCAAACAGGTGATTGGGAAGAACTTCTTCAAGGATGTTGCAACTGGAACG
GATTCTCCCGAGTTTTACCGCAAATTCAAGGAAGGCGTAGCGTCAGGGAATCTGAACACCATGTTCGAAT
GGATGATACCGACAAGCAGGGGACCAACCAAGGTCAAGGTGCACATGAAGAAAGCCCTTTCCGGTGACAG
CTATTGGGTCTTTGTGAAACGGGTG
